Addgene plasmid #87558: pGBKT7-CUS2
Purpose: Encodes Y2H Gal4 DNA binding domain for Cus2
Depositing lab: Aaron Hoskins. Depositing organization: University of Wisconsin, Madison. Publication: SF3b1 mutations associated with myelodysplastic syndromes alter the fidelity of branchsite selection in yeast. Carrocci TJ, Zoerner DM, Paulson JC, Hoskins AA. Nucleic Acids Res. 2017 Jan 6. pii: gkw1349. doi: 10.1093/nar/gkw1349. PubMed 28062854.
Backbone
  Vector backbone: pGBKT7
  Backbone manufacturer: Clontech
  Backbone size w/o insert (bp): 7300
  Total vector size (bp): 8136
  Vector type: Bacterial Expression, Yeast Expression
  Selectable markers: TRP1
Growth in bacteria
  Bacterial resistance: Kanamycin, 50 μg/mL
  Growth temperature: 37°C
  Growth strain: DH5alpha
  Copy number: Unknown
Gene/Insert
  Gene/Insert name: CUS2
  Species: S. cerevisiae (budding yeast)
  Insert size (bp): 871
  GenBank ID: NP_014113.1
  Entrez Gene: CUS2 (a.k.a. YNL286W)
  Tag / fusion protein: GAL4 BD (N terminal on backbone); Myc (N terminal on backbone)
  Cloning method: Restriction Enzyme; 5′ cloning site NdeI (not destroyed); 3′ cloning site BamHI (not destroyed)
  Sequencing primers: 5′ CCTGCATATGGATGCTGATGAATTGGAATTG; 3′ caccttctactggaatatatccctagg
Terms and licenses: Academic/Nonprofit Terms; Industry Terms: Not Available to Industry
How to cite: pGBKT7-CUS2 was a gift from Aaron Hoskins (Addgene plasmid # 87558 ; http://n2t.net/addgene:87558 ; RRID:Addgene_87558)
