[The description below was written by a language model from this plasmid's Addgene catalogue record and pLannotate feature annotations shown in this document.]
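Description:
pGBKT7-CUS2 is a yeast two-hybrid "bait" plasmid built on the Clontech pGBKT7 backbone, an E. coli/S. cerevisiae shuttle vector of about 8.1 kb. In bacteria it replicates from a high-copy ColE1/pUC-type origin and is selected with kanamycin through the Tn5 aminoglycoside phosphotransferase gene (NeoR/KanR), which is driven by an AmpR (bla) promoter. In yeast it is maintained episomally by the 2μ origin and selected by tryptophan prototrophy via the TRP1 marker with its own promoter. An f1 origin is also present, along with several small annotated remnants (lacZα, lacI, rop, bom, ble and poly(A) signal fragments) that appear to be leftovers of backbone construction, not functional parts.

The payload is the S. cerevisiae CUS2 open reading frame (YNL286W), cloned between NdeI and BamHI sites that were both retained. It sits downstream of and in frame with the GAL4 DNA-binding domain, and the catalogue entry also lists a backbone-encoded N-terminal Myc epitope, although the feature table does not annotate the Myc tag separately. The yeast ADH1 promoter drives expression of the fusion, and the ADH1 terminator ends the transcript. A T7 promoter lies between the GAL4 domain and the insert and is paired with a T7 terminator, so the insert portion can be transcribed by T7 RNA polymerase without the GAL4 moiety. Cus2 is a U2 snRNP protein that helps refold U2 RNA for SF3a/SF3b binding and mediates functional interactions with Prp5. The plasmid tethers Cus2 to GAL4-responsive reporter promoters so that its binding to activation-domain-fused partners can be scored, and it was deposited with work on how SF3b1 mutations affect branchsite selection in yeast.
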