Features (pLannotate 1.2.2; 24 found; start..end, strand, type, name):
     30..734     +  promoter       ADH1 promoter: S. cerevisiae ADH1; promoter for alcohol dehydrogenase 1
    762..1202    +  CDS            GAL4 DNA binding domain: DNA binding domain of the GAL4 transcriptional activator; Saccharomyces cerevisiae GAL4 (truncated)
   1213..1231    +  promoter       T7 promoter: promoter for bacteriophage T7 RNA polymerase
   1284..2138    +  CDS            CUS2: CUS2_YEAST - Experimental evidence at protein level: Swiss-Prot protein existence level 1. U2 snRNP protein which helps to refold U2 into a structure favorable for its binding to SF3b and SF3a prior to spliceosome assembly. Mediates functional interactions between U2 RNA and PRP5. Enforces ATP dependence during formation of the prespliceosome by brokering an interaction between PRP5 and the U2 snRNP that depends on correct U2 RNA structure. From Saccharomyces cerevisiae (strain ATCC 204508 / S288c) (Baker's yeast).
   2171..2218    +  terminator     T7 terminator: transcription terminator for bacteriophage T7 RNA polymerase
   2245..2432    +  terminator     ADH1 terminator: S. cerevisiae ADH1; transcription terminator for the S. cerevisiae alcohol dehydrogenase 1 (ADH1) gene
   2480..2496    -  protein_bind   lac operator: The lac repressor binds to the lac operator to inhibit transcription in E. coli. This inhibition can be relieved by adding lactose or isopropyl-β-D-thiogalactopyranoside (IPTG). lac repressor encoded by lacI
   2504..2534    -  promoter       lac promoter: promoter for the E. coli lac operon
   2549..2570    -  protein_bind   CAP binding site: CAP binding activates transcription in the presence of cAMP. E. coli catabolite activator protein
   2583..2675    -  CDS            lacI (fragment): lac repressor; lacI; The lac repressor binds to the lac operator to inhibit transcription in E. coli. This inhibition can be relieved by adding lactose or isopropyl-β-D-thiogalactopyranoside (IPTG).
   2858..3446    -  rep_origin     ori: high-copy-number ColE1/pMB1/pBR322/pUC origin of replication
   3668..3684    +  polyA_signal   bGH poly(A) signal (fragment): bovine growth hormone polyadenylation signal
   3775..3822    -  polyA_signal   HSV TK poly(A) signal: herpes simplex virus thymidine kinase polyadenylation signal (Cole and Stacy, 1985)
   3881..4033    -  CDS            ble (fragment): BLE_KLEPN - Experimental evidence at protein level: Swiss-Prot protein existence level 1. Binding protein with a strong affinity to the bleomycin family of antibiotics. Binds to CL990; an antimitotic-antibiotic compound. From Klebsiella pneumoniae.
   4054..4848    -  CDS            NeoR/KanR: aminoglycoside phosphotransferase from Tn5; aph(3')-II (or nptII); confers resistance to neomycin, kanamycin, and G418 (Geneticin®)
   4849..4953    -  promoter       AmpR promoter: bla
   4980..6322    -  rep_origin     2μ ori: yeast 2μ plasmid origin of replication
   6390..6425    +  CDS            rop (fragment): Rop protein, which maintains plasmids at low copy number; rop
   6527..6576    +  misc_feature   bom (fragment): basis of mobility region from pBR322
   6715..6862    +  promoter       TRP1 promoter: S. cerevisiae TRP1
   6863..7537    +  CDS            TRP1: phosphoribosylanthranilate isomerase, required for tryptophan biosynthesis; S. cerevisiae TRP1; yeast auxotrophic marker
   7588..7639    +  misc_feature   bom (fragment): basis of mobility region from pBR322
   7667..8095    -  rep_origin     f1 ori (sequence partly withheld): f1 bacteriophage origin of replication; arrow indicates direction of (+) strand synthesis
   8099..29      -  CDS            lacZα (fragment) (across the origin): LacZα fragment of β-galactosidase; lacZ fragment
>Addgene plasmid #87558 | pGBKT7-CUS2 | addgene full sequence | sequence record 183042 | Addgene NGS Result
CGGTGCGGGCCTCTTCGCTATTACGCCAGATCCTTTTGTTGTTTCCGGGTGTACAATATGGACTTCCTCT
TTTCTGGCAACCAAACCCATACATCGGGATTCCTATAATACCTTCGTTGGTCTCCCTAACATGTAGGTGG
CGGAGGGGAGATATACAATAGAACAGATACCAGACAAGACATAATGGGCTAAACAAGACTACACCAATTA
CACTGCCTCATTGATGGTGGTACATAACGAACTAATACTGTAGCCCTAGACTTGATAGCCATCATCATAT
CGAAGTTTCACTACCCTTTTTCCATTTGCCATCTATTGAAGTAATAATAGGCGCATGCAACTTCTTTTCT
TTTTTTTTCTTTTCTCTCTCCCCCGTTGTTGTCTCACCATATCCGCAATGACAAAAAAATGATGGAAGAC
ACTAAAGGAAAAAATTAACGACAAAGACAGCACCAACAGATGTCGTTGTTCCAGAGCTGATGAGGGGTAT
CTCGAAGCACACGAAACTTTTTCCTTCCTTCATTCACGCACACTACTCTCTAATGAGCAACGGTATACGG
CCTTCCTTCCAGTTACTTGAATTTGAAATAAAAAAAAGTTTGCTGTCTTGCTATCAAGTATAAATAGACC
TGCAATTATTAATCTTTTGTTTCCTCGTCATTGTTCTCGTTCCCTTTCTTCCTTGTTTCTTTTTCTGCAC
AATATTTCAAGCTATACCAAGCATACAATCAACTCCAAGCTTGAAGCAAGCCTCCTGAAAGATGAAGCTA
CTGTCTTCTATCGAACAAGCATGCGATATTTGCCGACTTAAAAAGCTCAAGTGCTCCAAAGAAAAACCGA
AGTGCGCCAAGTGTCTGAAGAACAACTGGGAGTGTCGCTACTCTCCCAAAACCAAAAGGTCTCCGCTGAC
TAGGGCACATCTGACAGAAGTGGAATCAAGGCTAGAAAGACTGGAACAGCTATTTCTACTGATTTTTCCT
CGAGAAGACCTTGACATGATTTTGAAAATGGATTCTTTACAGGATATAAAAGCATTGTTAACAGGATTAT
TTGTACAAGATAATGTGAATAAAGATGCCGTCACAGATAGATTGGCTTCAGTGGAGACTGATATGCCTCT
AACATTGAGACAGCATAGAATAAGTGCGACATCATCATCGGAAGAGAGTAGTAACAAAGGTCAAAGACAG
TTGACTGTATCGCCGGAATTTGTAATACGACTCACTATAGGGCGAGCCGCCATCATGGAGGAGCAGAAGC
TGATCTCAGAGGAGGACCTGCATATGGATGCTGATGAATTGGAATTGAAAGGTCATTTGAAAAAATTGAA
AAAAGAAGAATTGCTTAGAAGGAAACAGTTAAAAGAGAGTAATCTTCAGAAAAGAGAGCTTGAATATAAT
AATGCCTCAAAAAATACTTCAATATATATTTCTGGTCTTCCCACAGACAAAACAACGAAAGAAGGACTCA
CTGAGCAGTTTTGCAAGTATGGAATGATAAGAACCAATCGAGATGGGGAACCCCTTTGCAAGCTATATGT
GAATGATAAAGGCGCTTTCAAAGGGGATGCCTTGATCACTTATTCCAAGGAAGAAAGTGTTACATTAGCA
ATCGAAATGATGAACGAGTCGATCTTCCTGGGAAAACAGATCAGGGTCGAAAGAGCCCAATTTCAAAACA
AGGAAGGTGACAATATGCACGGGAAAGAAAATGATTTAAAGGAGTTCAACGGACCTGAGCCTCCAATAAA
GAGGCTAAAAAAAGCGAAGTCTGAAGGGGAGGGGGAAGTAATAGATTACAATGACGATGAAAGCCTAGCA
AAAGCTGATCGAACGGTGATATTTGCCAACGTATTCAATATTTACAAATCATACACAAATGATGATATAA
ATGATATTCAGGAAGATCTTTTGGAAGGCTGTGAAGAGATAGGTCAAGTAGACAGTATATCTGTATCTCC
CAATAAGGGGGAAGCGACGGTCGTCTTTAAGAACAATAAAGTTGCATTGCAATGTTGCAAAATCATGACC
GGACGTTATTTTGATGGGCAAAAGTTGCTTGCTTTCATTTCTGGAGATGAGAACACTTCAAGCACAAGTG
ACAAGAATGAGGACAGCGAAGTGGAAGATGACCTTATATAGGGATCCGTCGACCTGCAGCGGCCGCATAA
CTAGCATAACCCCTTGGGGCCTCTAAACGGGTCTTGAGGGGTTTTTTGCGCGCTTGCAGCCAAGCTAATT
CCGGGCGAATTTCTTATGATTTATGATTTTTATTATTAAATAAGTTATAAAAAAAATAAGTGTATACAAA
TTTTAAAGTGACTCTTAGGTTTTAAAACGAAAATTCTTATTCTTGAGTAACTCTTTCCTGTAGGTCAGGT
TGCTTTCTCAGGTATAGCATGAGGTCGCTCTTATTGACCACACCTCTACCGGCATGCAAGCTTGGCGTAA
TCATGGTCATAGCTGTTTCCTGTGTGAAATTGTTATCCGCTCACAATTCCACACAACATACGAGCCGGAA
GCATAAAGTGTAAAGCCTGGGGTGCCTAATGAGTGAGCTAACTCACATTAATTGCGTTGCGCTCACTGCC
CGCTTTCCAGTCGGGAAACCTGTCGTGCCAGCTGCATTAATGAATCGGCCAACGCGCGGGGAGAGGCGGT
TTGCGTATTGGGCGCTCTTCCGCTTCCTCGCTCACTGACTCGCTGCGCTCGGTCGTTCGGCTGCGGCGAG
CGGTATCAGCTCACTCAAAGGCGGTAATACGGTTATCCACAGAATCAGGGGATAACGCAGGAAAGAACAT
GTGAGCAAAAGGCCAGCAAAAGGCCAGGAACCGTAAAAAGGCCGCGTTGCTGGCGTTTTTCCATAGGCTC
CGCCCCCCTGACGAGCATCACAAAAATCGACGCTCAAGTCAGAGGTGGCGAAACCCGACAGGACTATAAA
GATACCAGGCGTTTCCCCCTGGAAGCTCCCTCGTGCGCTCTCCTGTTCCGACCCTGCCGCTTACCGGATA
CCTGTCCGCCTTTCTCCCTTCGGGAAGCGTGGCGCTTTCTCATAGCTCACGCTGTAGGTATCTCAGTTCG
GTGTAGGTCGTTCGCTCCAAGCTGGGCTGTGTGCACGAACCCCCCGTTCAGCCCGACCGCTGCGCCTTAT
CCGGTAACTATCGTCTTGAGTCCAACCCGGTAAGACACGACTTATCGCCACTGGCAGCAGCCACTGGTAA
CAGGATTAGCAGAGCGAGGTATGTAGGCGGTGCTACAGAGTTCTTGAAGTGGTGGCCTAACTACGGCTAC
ACTAGAAGAACAGTATTTGGTATCTGCGCTCTGCTGAAGCCAGTTACCTTCGGAAAAAGAGTTGGTAGCT
CTTGATCCGGCAAACAAACCACCGCTGGTAGCGGTGGTTTTTTTGTTTGCAAGCAGCAGATTACGCGCAG
AAAAAAAGGATCTCAAGAAGATCCTTTGATCTTTTCTACGGGGTCTGACGCTCAGTGGAACGAAAACTCA
CGTTAAGGGATTTTGGTCATGAGATTATCAAAAAGGATCTTCACCTAGATCCTTTTAAATTAAAAATGAA
GTTTTAAATCAATCTAAAGTATATATGAGTAACCTGAGGCTATGGCAGGGCCTGCCGCCCCGACGTTGGC
TGCGAGCCCTGGGCCTTCACCCGAACTTGGGGGGTGGGGTGGGGAAAAGGAAGAAACGCGGGCGTATTGG
CCCCAATGGGGTCTCGGTGGGGTATCGACAGAGTGCCAGCCCTGGGACCGAACCCCGCGTTTATGAACAA
ACGACCCAACACCGTGCGTTTTATTCTGTCTTTTTATTGCCGTCATAGCGCGGGTTCCTTCCGGTATTGT
CTCCTTCCGTGTTTCAGTTAGCCTCCCCCTAGGGTGGGCGAAGAACTCCAGCATGAGATCCCCGCGCTGG
AGGATCATCCAGCCGGCGTCCCGGAAAACGATTCCGAAGCCCAACCTTTCATAGAAGGCGGCGGTGGAAT
CGAAATCTCGTGATGGCAGGTTGGGCGTCGCTTGGTCGGTCATTTCGAACCCCAGAGTCCCGCTCAGAAG
AACTCGTCAAGAAGGCGATAGAAGGCGATGCGCTGCGAATCGGGAGCGGCGATACCGTAAAGCACGAGGA
AGCGGTCAGCCCATTCGCCGCCAAGCTCTTCAGCAATATCACGGGTAGCCAACGCTATGTCCTGATAGCG
GTCCGCCACACCCAGCCGGCCACAGTCGATGAATCCAGAAAAGCGGCCATTTTCCACCATGATATTCGGC
AAGCAGGCATCGCCATGAGTCACGACGAGATCCTCGCCGTCGGGCATGCTCGCCTTGAGCCTGGCGAACA
GTTCGGCTGGCGCGAGCCCCTGATGCTCTTCGTCCAGATCATCCTGATCGACAAGACCGGCTTCCATCCG
AGTACGTGCTCGCTCGATGCGATGTTTCGCTTGGTGGTCGAATGGGCAGGTAGCCGGATCAAGCGTATGC
AGCCGCCGCATTGCATCAGCCATGATGGATACTTTCTCGGCAGGAGCAAGGTGAGATGACAGGAGATCCT
GCCCCGGCACTTCGCCCAATAGCAGCCAGTCCCTTCCCGCTTCAGTGACAACGTCGAGCACAGCTGCGCA
AGGAACGCCCGTCGTGGCCAGCCACGATAGCCGCGCTGCCTCGTCTTGCAGTTCATTCAGGGCACCGGAC
AGGTCGGTCTTGACAAAAAGAACCGGGCGCCCCTGCGCTGACAGCCGGAACACGGCGGCATCAGAGCAGC
CGATTGTCTGTTGTGCCCAGTCATAGCCGAATAGCCTCTCCACCCAAGCGGCCGGAGAACCTGCGTGCAA
TCCATCTTGTTCAATCATACTCTTCCTTTTTCAATATTATTGAAGCATTTATCAGGGTTATTGTCTCATG
AGCGGATACATATTTGAATGTATTTAGAAAAATAAACAAATAGGGGTTCCGCGCACATTTCCCCGAAAAG
TGCCACCTGAACGAAGCATCTGTGCTTCATTTTGTAGAACAAAAATGCAACGCGAGAGCGCTAATTTTTC
AAACAAAGAATCTGAGCTGCATTTTTACAGAACAGAAATGCAACGCGAAAGCGCTATTTTACCAACGAAG
AATCTGTGCTTCATTTTTGTAAAACAAAAATGCAACGCGAGAGCGCTAATTTTTCAAACAAAGAATCTGA
GCTGCATTTTTACAGAACAGAAATGCAACGCGAGAGCGCTATTTTACCAACAAAGAATCTATACTTCTTT
TTTGTTCTACAAAAATGCATCCCGAGAGCGCTATTTTTCTAACAAAGCATCTTAGATTACTTTTTTTCTC
CTTTGTGCGCTCTATAATGCAGTCTCTTGATAACTTTTTGCACTGTAGGTCCGTTAAGGTTAGAAGAAGG
CTACTTTGGTGTCTATTTTCTCTTCCATAAAAAAAGCCTGACTCCACTTCCCGCGTTTACTGATTACTAG
CGAAGCTGCGGGTGCATTTTTTCAAGATAAAGGCATCCCCGATTATATTCTATACCGATGTGGATTGCGC
ATACTTTGTGAACAGAAAGTGATAGCGTTGATGATTCTTCATTGGTCAGAAAATTATGAACGGTTTCTTC
TATTTTGTCTCTATATACTACGTATAGGAAATGTTTACATTTTCGTATTGTTTTCGATTCACTCTATGAA
TAGTTCTTACTACAATTTTTTTGTCTAAAGAGTAATACTAGAGATAAACATAAAAAATGTAGAGGTCGAG
TTTAGATGCAAGTTCAAGGAGCGAAAGGTGGATGGGTAGGTTATATAGGGATATAGCACAGAGATATATA
GCAAAGAGATACTTTTGAGCAATGTTTGTGGAAGCGGTATTCGCAATATTTTAGTAGCTCGTTACAGTCC
GGTGCGTTTTTGGTTTTTTGAAAGTGCGTCTTCAGAGCGCTTTTGGTTTTCAAAAGCGCTCTGAAGTTCC
TATACTTTCTAGAGAATAGGAACTTCGGAATAGGAACTTCAAAGCGTTTCCGAAAACGAGCGCTTCCGAA
AATGCAACGCGAGCTGCGCACATACAGCTCACTGTTCACGTCGCACCTATATCTGCGTGTTGCCTGTATA
TATATATACATGAGAAGAACGGCATAGTGCGTGTTTATGCTTAAATGCGTACTTATATGCGTCTATTTAT
GTAGGATGAAAGGTAGTCTAGTACCTCCTGTGATATTATCCCATTCCATGCGGGGTATCGTATGCTTCCT
TCAGCACTACCCTTTAGCTGTTCTATATGCTGCCACTCCTCAATTGGATTAGTCTCATCCTTCAATGCTA
TCATTTCCTTTGATATTGGATCATACTAAGAAACCATTATTATCATGACATTAACCTATAAAAATAGGCG
TATCACGAGGCCCTTTCGTCTCGCGCGTTTCGGTGATGACGGTGAAAACCTCTGACACATGCAGCTCCCG
GAGACGGTCACAGCTTGTCTGTAAGCGGATGCCGGGAGCAGACAAGCCCGTCAGGGCGCGTCAGCGGGTG
TTGGCGGGTGTCGGGGCTGGCTTAACTATGCGGCATCAGAGCAGATTGTACTGAGAGTGCACCATAGATC
AACGACATTACTATATATATAATATAGGAAGCATTTAATAGAACAGCATCGTAATATATGTGTACTTTGC
AGTTATGACGCCAGATGGCAGTAGTGGAAGATATTCTTTATTGAAAAATAGCTTGTCACCTTACGTACAA
TCTTGATCCGGAGCTTTTCTTTTTTTGCCGATTAAGAATTAATTCGGTCGAAAAAAGAAAAGGAGAGGGC
CAAGAGGGAGGGCATTGGTGACTATTGAGCACGTGAGTATACGTGATTAAGCACACAAAGGCAGCTTGGA
GTATGTCTGTTATTAATTTCACAGGTAGTTCTGGTCCATTGGTGAAAGTTTGCGGCTTGCAGAGCACAGA
GGCCGCAGAATGTGCTCTAGATTCCGATGCTGACTTGCTGGGTATTATATGTGTGCCCAATAGAAAGAGA
ACAATTGACCCGGTTATTGCAAGGAAAATTTCAAGTCTTGTAAAAGCATATAAAAATAGTTCAGGCACTC
CGAAATACTTGGTTGGCGTGTTTCGTAATCAACCTAAGGAGGATGTTTTGGCTCTGGTCAATGATTACGG
CATTGATATCGTCCAACTGCATGGAGATGAGTCGTGGCAAGAATACCAAGAGTTCCTCGGTTTGCCAGTT
ATTAAAAGACTCGTATTTCCAAAAGACTGCAACATACTACTCAGTGCAGCTTCACAGAAACCTCATTCGT
TTATTCCCTTGTTTGATTCAGAAGCAGGTGGGACAGGTGAACTTTTGGATTGGAACTCGATTTCTGACTG
GGTTGGAAGGCAAGAGAGCCCCGAAAGCTTACATTTTATGTTAGCTGGTGGACTGACGCCAGAAAATGTT
GGTGATGCGCTTAGATTAAATGGCGTTATTGGTGTTGATGTAAGCGGAGGTGTGGAGACAAATGGTGTAA
AAGACTCTAACAAAATAGCAAATTTCGTCAAAAATGCTAAGAAATAGGTTATTACTGAGTAGTATTTATT
TAAGTATTGTTTGTGCACTTGCCGATCTATGCGGTGTGAAATACCGCACAGATGCGTAAGGAGAAAATAC
CGCATCAGGAAATTGTAAGCGTTAATATTTTGTTAAAATTCGCGTTAAATTTTTGTTAAATCAGCTCATT
TTTTAACCAATAGGCCGAAATCGGCAAAATCCCTTATAAATCAAAAGAATAGACCGAGATAGGGT
[37 nt withheld, positions 7766-7802]
AAAGAACGTGGACTCCAACGTCAAAGG
[49 nt withheld, positions 7830-7878]
T
[91 nt withheld, positions 7880-7970]
G
[124 nt withheld, positions 7972-8095]
CCATTCGCCATTCAGGCTGCGCAACTGTTGGGAAGGGCGAT
